Addgene plasmid #109611: actc1b-mKate2-rab22a
Purpose: Muscle specific zebrafish expression of mKate2 fused to rab22a
Depositing lab: Rob Parton. Depositing organization: University of Queensland, Institute for Molecular Bioscience. Publication: In vivo cell biological screening identifies an endocytic capture mechanism for T-tubule formation. Hall TE, Martel N, Ariotti N, Xiong Z, Lo HP, Ferguson C, Rae J, Lim YW, Parton RG. Nat Commun. 2020 Jul 24;11(1):3711. doi: 10.1038/s41467-020-17486-w. PubMed 32709891.
Backbone
  Vector backbone: pDONR 221
  Vector type: Zebrafish plasmids
Growth in bacteria
  Bacterial resistance: Ampicillin, 100 μg/mL
  Growth temperature: 37°C
  Growth strain: DH5alpha
  Copy number: High Copy
Gene/Insert
  Gene/Insert name: rab22a
  Species: D. rerio (zebrafish)
  Entrez Gene: rab22a (a.k.a. im:7136651, zgc:101631)
  Tag / fusion protein: mKate2 (N terminal on insert)
  Cloning method: Gateway Cloning
Terms and licenses: Academic/Nonprofit Terms; Industry Terms: Not Available to Industry
How to cite: actc1b-mKate2-rab22a was a gift from Rob Parton (Addgene plasmid # 109611 ; http://n2t.net/addgene:109611 ; RRID:Addgene_109611)
