[The description below was written by a language model from this plasmid's Addgene catalogue record, the feature table of its GenBank file and pLannotate feature annotations shown in this document.]
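Description:
actc1b-mKate2-rab22a is a zebrafish expression plasmid of about 9.5 kb, assembled by multisite Gateway recombination and designed to express a red fluorescent fusion of the small GTPase Rab22a specifically in muscle. The catalogue lists pDONR 221 as the backbone. However, the annotated features (ampicillin resistance, pBluescript-type MCS remnants, T3 and lac promoter elements, an f1/M13 origin fragment, and attB4/attB1/attB2/attB3 sites) look more like a recombined destination-type expression clone than a donor vector. A short match to medaka tyrosinase next to the phage origin fragment may reflect flanking transposon-type sequence, but neither feature table annotates transposon arms, so this cannot be confirmed. The plasmid is propagated in E. coli at high copy from a ColE1/pUC origin, with selection through the bla (AmpR) gene.

The expression cassette is laid out in the usual three-fragment Gateway order. The roughly 4 kb region between attB4 and attB1 carries no meaningful annotation, but from the construct name and stated purpose it should hold the actc1b (cardiac alpha-actin 1b) muscle-specific promoter. After attB1 come a Kozak consensus and the codon-optimised mKate2 open reading frame, a monomeric far-red fluorescent protein. This is joined across the attB2 site to the zebrafish rab22a coding sequence, which the automated annotation identifies by homology to human RAB22A. The result places mKate2 at the N terminus of Rab22a. attB3 and an SV40 polyadenylation signal close the transcription unit.

Rab22a acts in early and recycling endosome trafficking, so the fusion serves as a live marker of that compartment in skeletal muscle fibres. It belongs to a plasmid set for in vivo cell biology in zebrafish, used in a screen of the endocytic mechanisms behind T-tubule formation.
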