LOCUS       Exported 9530 bp ds-DNA circular SYN 13-MAY-2021
DEFINITION  Muscle specific zebrafish expression of mKate2 fused to rab22a.
ACCESSION   .
VERSION     .
KEYWORDS    actc1b-mKate2-rab22a
SOURCE      synthetic DNA construct
  ORGANISM  synthetic DNA construct
REFERENCE   1 (bases 1 to 9530)
  TITLE     Parton Lab Plasmids for in vivo cell biology in the zebrafish
REFERENCE   2 (bases 1 to 9530)
  AUTHORS   .
  TITLE     Direct Submission
  JOURNAL   Exported May 13, 2021 from SnapGene Server 1.1.58
            http://www.snapgene.com
FEATURES             Location/Qualifiers
     source          1..9530
                     /organism="synthetic DNA construct"
                     /mol_type="other DNA"
     primer_bind     complement(144..165)
                     /label=F1ori-F
                     /note="F1 origin, forward primer"
     primer_bind     1061..1077
                     /label=M13 rev
                     /note="common sequencing primer, one of multiple similar
                     variants"
     protein_bind    1097..1117
                     /gene="mutant version of attB"
                     /label=attB4
                     /bound_moiety="BP Clonase(TM)"
                     /note="core recombination site for the Gateway(R) BP
                     reaction"
     protein_bind    5092..5116
                     /gene="mutant version of attB"
                     /label=attB1
                     /bound_moiety="BP Clonase(TM)"
                     /note="recombination site for the Gateway(R) BP reaction"
     regulatory      5117..5126
                     /regulatory_class="other"
                     /note="vertebrate consensus sequence for strong initiation
                     of translation (Kozak, 1987)"
     CDS             5123..5818
                     /codon_start=1
                     /product="monomeric far-red fluorescent protein (Shcherbo
                     et al., 2009)"
                     /label=mKate2
                     /note="mammalian codon-optimized"
                     /translation="MVSELIKENMHMKLYMEGTVNNHHFKCTSEGEGKPYEGTQTMRIK
                     AVEGGPLPFAFDILATSFMYGSKTFINHTQGIPDFFKQSFPEGFTWERVTTYEDGGVLT
                     ATQDTSLQDGCLIYNVKIRGVNFPSNGPVMQKKTLGWEASTETLYPADGGLEGRADMAL
                     KLVGGGHLICNLKTTYRSKKPAKNLKMPGVYYVDRRLERIKEADKETYVEQHEVAVARY
                     CDLPSKLGHR"
     protein_bind    complement(5820..5844)
                     /gene="mutant version of attB"
                     /label=attB2
                     /bound_moiety="BP Clonase(TM)"
                     /note="recombination site for the Gateway(R) BP reaction"
     primer_bind     complement(6455..6471)
                     /label=M13 fwd
                     /note="common sequencing primer, one of multiple similar
                     variants"
     polyA_signal    6487..6621
                     /label=SV40 poly(A) signal
                     /note="SV40 polyadenylation signal"
     primer_bind     complement(6511..6530)
                     /label=EBV-rev
                     /note="SV40 polyA terminator, reverse primer"
     primer_bind     6565..6584
                     /label=SV40pA-R
                     /note="SV40 polyA, reverse primer"
     primer_bind     complement(7293..7309)
                     /label=SK primer
                     /note="common sequencing primer, one of multiple similar
                     variants"
     primer_bind     complement(7293..7309)
                     /label=pBluescriptSK
                     /note="For pBluescript vector"
     primer_bind     complement(7346..7366)
                     /label=T3
                     /note="T3 promoter, forward primer"
     promoter        complement(7346..7364)
                     /label=T3 promoter
                     /note="promoter for bacteriophage T3 RNA polymerase"
     primer_bind     complement(7385..7401)
                     /label=M13 rev
                     /note="common sequencing primer, one of multiple similar
                     variants"
     primer_bind     complement(7398..7420)
                     /label=M13/pUC Reverse
                     /note="In lacZ gene"
     protein_bind    7409..7425
                     /label=lac operator
                     /bound_moiety="lac repressor encoded by lacI"
                     /note="The lac repressor binds to the lac operator to
                     inhibit transcription in E. coli. This inhibition can be
                     relieved by adding lactose or
                     isopropyl-beta-D-thiogalactopyranoside (IPTG)."
     promoter        complement(7433..7463)
                     /label=lac promoter
                     /note="promoter for the E. coli lac operon"
     protein_bind    7478..7499
                     /label=CAP binding site
                     /bound_moiety="E. coli catabolite activator protein"
                     /note="CAP binding activates transcription in the presence
                     of cAMP."
     primer_bind     complement(7616..7633)
                     /label=L4440
                     /note="L4440 vector, forward primer"
     rep_origin      complement(7787..8375)
                     /direction=LEFT
                     /label=ori
                     /note="high-copy-number ColE1/pMB1/pBR322/pUC origin of
                     replication"
     primer_bind     complement(7867..7886)
                     /label=pBR322ori-F
                     /note="pBR322 origin, forward primer"
     CDS             complement(8546..9406)
                     /codon_start=1
                     /gene="bla"
                     /product="beta-lactamase"
                     /label=AmpR
                     /note="confers resistance to ampicillin, carbenicillin, and
                     related antibiotics"
                     /translation="MSIQHFRVALIPFFAAFCLPVFAHPETLVKVKDAEDQLGARVGYI
                     ELDLNSGKILESFRPEERFPMMSTFKVLLCGAVLSRIDAGQEQLGRRIHYSQNDLVEYS
                     PVTEKHLTDGMTVRELCSAAITMSDNTAANLLLTTIGGPKELTAFLHNMGDHVTRLDRW
                     EPELNEAIPNDERDTTMPVAMATTLRKLLTGELLTLASRQQLIDWMEADKVAGPLLRSA
                     LPAGWFIADKSGAGERGSRGIIAALGPDGKPSRIVVIYTTGSQATMDERNRQIAEIGAS
                     LIKHW"
     primer_bind     9169..9188
                     /label=Amp-R
                     /note="Ampicillin resistance gene, reverse primer"
     promoter        complement(9407..9511)
                     /gene="bla"
                     /label=AmpR promoter
ORIGIN
        1 ccacctaaat tgtaagcgtt aatattttgt taaaattcgc gttaaatttt tgttaaatca
       61 gctcattttt taaccaatag gccgaaatcg gcaaaatccc ttataaatca aaagaataga
      121 ccgagatagg gttgagtgtt gttccagttt ggaacaagag tccactatta aagaacgtgg
      181 actccaacgt caaagggcga aaaaccgtct atcagggcga tggcccacgc tggctaagaa
      241 ctcatcagcc tccccggtcc atctacccac gtaccaatgc accaattggc cacaatgacg
      301 gctactacat ggtgccattc cttcctcttt ataggaatgg agactacctc ctgtccaaca
      361 aggctcttgg atacgagtac gcctacctgt tggacccagg tcattgcaca acaccagaaa
      421 tgccctctga tctgcaaaag acgtgaatat ctgttcagac acccatatcc actctgttcc
      481 acacaggtca gaggtttgtc caggagttct tgacagaggt gtaaaaagta ctcaaaaatt
      541 ttactcaagt gaaagtacaa gtacttaggg aaaattttac tcaattaaaa gtaaaagtat
      601 ctggctagaa tcttacttga gtaaaagtaa aaaagtactc cattaaaatt gtacttgagt
      661 attaaggaag taaaagtaaa agcaagaaag aaaactagag attcttgttt aagcttttaa
      721 tctcaaaaaa cattaaatga aatgcataca aggttttatc ctgctttaga actgtttgta
      781 tttaattatc aaactataag acagacaatc taatgccagt acacgctact caaagttgta
      841 aaacctcaga tttaacttca gtagaagctg attctcaaaa ttgttagtgt caagcctagc
      901 tcttttgggg ctgaaaagca atcctgcagt gctgaaaagc ctctcacagg cagccgatgc
      961 gggaagaggt gtattagtct tgatagagag gctgcaaata gcaggaaacg tgagcagaga
     1021 ctccctggtg tctgaaacac aggccagatg ggccctcgag caggaaacag ctatgaccat
     1081 gattacgcca agctatcaac tttgtataga aaagttggca cgcgcagatt ccgtgtgggc
     1141 ctggtaatat cttaccattt taagctattt taagattagg gaaaaaaatt aaataaaact
     1201 actttaaaat tactttcctt aaaaagcaac atatttattt agtttttgtt taactggctc
     1261 aagattgtaa tattttactt ttacatgttt tttttaagta cctaaatgtg ttcaaaagta
     1321 aagtatgtta ttgttttttt ttttttaatg ttagctaagc tttaaattgt aatatattac
     1381 ttttaaaagt gactttttaa aaatgtaaat aaaaaagtaa ctataaatgt gtaatgcatg
     1441 ttatttctgt gggtttttta attttcatct caactgggct tacaatttta acataataaa
     1501 aatcaaatca aatcaaatca ggcccttatt tgtcacatac actcttgtat actgaaataa
     1561 actaaatgtt gagaaaaatt taaatacacc aaaataacgc ataccttttt tgtaattacc
     1621 taagtaaaac atttagttcc ttttttaagt gactcaagat tgtaatctat taattgtaaa
     1681 agataaaact agtgatcaat ctgacgtgct tctatgcagc ctgtgagatt aattgtgatg
     1741 tttaattatt aaacaattta aatggatcaa acatttcaca tgtgcttatt gtgtccaaca
     1801 aaaccagcag aagcacttaa aaatattgca tgacaacatg agtttttaat gtaaattata
     1861 tatacttcct aaacgaagtt aatcatattt tctaaaataa taatgtcatt gaaatattta
     1921 aataaatgat aanctttagt tgattcaaca taaaattgaa agcaataagg actttttttt
     1981 ttttacagcg gtgaagcaaa agcntgnaaa taatcatata aatataataa ataaataaat
     2041 aaaataatgg ttcttggtgc aaatatgaac actttaaata aatatagaat aaatatgatc
     2101 aataagtcat aacgacgtgt tttatgttga ttataattta aacatgtttc taacgcaagt
     2161 tttaaaaact gttttaaagt attattttaa gttataagat caatttgact caacattttg
     2221 tagtgaaaat atgttgtgta aaattaatat aatatacact ataaaaatgc aaggttccac
     2281 acaattcatt catgttgtcc caacacaaat cgattaagtt aacaaatata tgtggattga
     2341 acataaaaaa ttaagttgtc ccaatgaaat ctcaagaatt gtgttgtttc agctcatttt
     2401 aaataagtag ttttaacaag taaaaaataa catatttttg agtgtgtata tatatatatt
     2461 tatatattac aaaatataat aatataaaat gtaaaagata taaaccatgc tacatatatt
     2521 taagagctat tttgcacatt acttttttgc aagccatttg agtgtttttt tacaaatata
     2581 tattagctaa atatacaata tcttaaatat acaattaatc agacatgcaa aaaatgcatt
     2641 taacctacat aaaaatacat gatcaacata tgttttatgc tgattacaac taaatcaaac
     2701 gtaatgaaat taatttataa aagcgattta aatatgtcaa tattttaagt taaaatcact
     2761 tgaaacctac tataaatgaa cttaaattta aaaaatctcc tttaattcca atgcagcact
     2821 gttgtttttt cagctgagga cccccggtgc agatggttgg cccccggccc gctattctaa
     2881 ggaagccttt cttaatttta gggcggcgct gcatgcgctc agatcagatt cacgggtgga
     2941 gagggttatt ttctcttttt tattttttct tgcctgctca tatttgggcc tgtgtgaacc
     3001 ccaggctccg cctcggcccc caggagccgc tcttatttaa aggggatcct cgccttcagt
     3061 cttcgtccca gtggaagcat cagtcttgtg ataacaactt ggtgagtcct acagaccagc
     3121 gctcgactct aggctttaaa tgcattgatt tctctggatt agctaccggg agagttttaa
     3181 ctttgcttat tagtcttgtg cttgaactgc taggtttaaa gagggttttc tctaatgcat
     3241 gcatgaagcg acagctgaaa accagaaata gagcgtttgt cctcctgtta aactctagcc
     3301 tttctttggc atttgtcagt ccgagtcttc agctgccggc aggagattgg gtttcagtaa
     3361 cacttgctga gcacaaacta cacgtgcttc cttcagattt aattcattat taatcattct
     3421 agatttaaat gatcttctta ctcattgctg attattttag ccttgcggag cagattaaat
     3481 gagcacgtgt ttattaagat tgatttaaat ataattaata tttcaccact gtagttttaa
     3541 aattgccttc taagtcatgg ttgattttta ataggtatcg gctctaatta gattactatt
     3601 ttggttttta aatgttattt ctatttcatt tgtaggctcg tttttaatgt gattttatta
     3661 gattctagtt ttaaaatcat cttttagcct tactgagcag actgaatgaa catgtttcat
     3721 taagattaac ttcattatag ttaattattt aatcattcta gtggattata aatcagctct
     3781 atttaaattg attgtcgtgt ttatttctat ttgatttttg attatttttt aaggtcgttt
     3841 ttatgtgatt tttccccgat tctaatttta aactaattgt ttgattttta tatgattcga
     3901 ctctttttaa atgaattgtt ttgctttttt tattgagcat atatatatat tatacaattt
     3961 caatcaacaa ttgttgtgct ttttaaatgt tgtttctatt tcatttctag ggtcgatttt
     4021 attcgattct agttttaaaa tcgtgatttc taactcctaa ccttactgag cagactgaat
     4081 gaacatgttt catcaagatt aacttcatta tagttaatta ttgaatcggg ctagtggttt
     4141 ataaatcagc tctattataa attaattgtc atcattattt ctatttaatt tttattattt
     4201 ttttaggatt atttttaagg gatttttttc acgttctagt tttaaactca atgctcatta
     4261 ctgctcaccc ttgctgagca gtctttcgtt aagattaaat taattaataa cccattctag
     4321 ttttaaaaca gtgtcttaag gcatagctga tattttacaa gtttactatt taatatatct
     4381 ccatttcttt ttttagggtc gatttcatct gatttgatta atttttatta tcttcactaa
     4441 gctttttgtt ctaggtttta ttctcagtat tattactgtt atatttgaac tgaatttctc
     4501 ctcatagttt attcatttta tttatttatt ttttgtttat tcgctatttt gtattttagt
     4561 ttttaattag aaattttatt agaatcgttt tgaactagtt tttatgcact ctaacattaa
     4621 tattaaatca taactattat ttttattata atttatttgt gtttatcttt ttgtgtagct
     4681 ttcatgtgtt tttattttag ttttattatg tttgcattga attttttgga ctagtttata
     4741 taacgatata cagaaaagcc atgacaacaa atgtttttat aatacctatt aagtataagc
     4801 taatcagatt tccactattc tgttcaaagt taacattatt agccattctg atggatcatt
     4861 tgacatttgt catatgtctt tatgaacact gctctttcag atgccacttt taaagctgtt
     4921 ttttacagta aatgaacgtt tattattatg acattatttc ctaaggcctc tagagtacag
     4981 caggatgtgg cgtgtgcatt actgtgtaat tatgctgact gtaaatgtgc atttatagac
     5041 tgtcagcatg tctgactgtg cgctgttgtg atttgtcctg cacagaccaa ggcaagtttg
     5101 tacaaaaaag caggctgcca ccatggtgag cgagctgatt aaggagaaca tgcacatgaa
     5161 gctgtacatg gagggcaccg tgaacaacca ccacttcaag tgcacatccg agggcgaagg
     5221 caagccctac gagggcaccc agaccatgag aatcaaggcg gtcgagggcg gccctctccc
     5281 cttcgccttc gacatcctgg ctaccagctt catgtacggc agcaaaacct tcatcaacca
     5341 cacccagggc atccccgact tctttaagca gtccttcccc gagggcttca catgggagag
     5401 agtcaccaca tacgaagacg ggggcgtgct gaccgctacc caggacacca gcctccagga
     5461 cggctgcctc atctacaacg tcaagatcag aggggtgaac ttcccatcca acggccctgt
     5521 gatgcagaag aaaacactcg gctgggaggc ctccaccgag accctgtacc ccgctgacgg
     5581 cggcctggaa ggcagagccg acatggccct gaagctcgtg ggcgggggcc acctgatctg
     5641 caacttgaag accacataca gatccaagaa acccgctaag aacctcaaga tgcccggcgt
     5701 ctactatgtg gacagaagac tggaaagaat caaggaggcc gacaaagaga cctacgtcga
     5761 gcagcacgag gtggctgtgg ccagatactg cgacctccct agcaaactgg ggcacagaga
     5821 cccagctttc ttgtacaaag tggctacgct aagagagctg aaagtatgcc ttcttgggga
     5881 cacaggagtt ggaaagtcaa gcattgtgtg tagatttgtg gaggatagtt ttgatccaaa
     5941 cataaatcca acaattggag catcgtttat gacaaagact gtgcaatacc aaaacgagct
     6001 tcacaaattc ctcatctggg acacagcagg acaagaaagg tttcgtgctc tggctccgat
     6061 gtactacaga ggctctgctg cggccatcat cgtctatgac atcactaaag aggaatcatt
     6121 ccagacattg aagaactggg tgaaggagct tcgccagcac ggaccaccca acatagtggt
     6181 ggctatcgct ggcaacaagt gcgatctctc cgatgccaga gaggtatcag agaaggacgc
     6241 caaagactac gctgactcta ttcatgctat atttatcgaa accagtgcca aaaatgccat
     6301 taacatcaat gaggtcttca cacagataag tgaaaggatc ccggttttag atgcggaggg
     6361 cgggtctgca gtcaagggtt ttaaactccg tcgccaacca tcagtatcga ccagagaacg
     6421 cacttgctgc tgaattatac atagttgata attcactggc cgtcgtttta cggtaccatc
     6481 gatgatgatc cagacatgat aagatacatt gatgagtttg gacaaaccac aactagaatg
     6541 cagtgaaaaa aatgctttat ttgtgaaatt tgtgatgcta ttgctttatt tgtaaccatt
     6601 ataagctgca ataaacaagt taacaacaac aattgcattc attttatgtt tcaggttcag
     6661 ggggaggtgt gggaggtttt ttaaagcaag taaaacctct acaaatgtgg tatggctgat
     6721 tatgatcctc tagatcagat ctgcgaagat acggccacgg gtgctcttga tcctgtggct
     6781 gattttggac tgtgctgctc gcagctgctg atgaatcaca tacttcctcc attttcttcc
     6841 actgattgac tgttataatt tccctaattt ccaggtcaag gtgctgtgca ttgtggtaat
     6901 agatgtgaca tgacgtcact tccaaaggac caatgaacat gtctgaccaa tttcatataa
     6961 tgtgaaaacg attttcatag gcagaataaa taacatttaa attaaactgg gcatcagcgc
     7021 aattcaattg gtttggtaat agcaagggaa aatagaatga agtgatctcc aaaaaataag
     7081 tactttttga ctgtaaataa aattgtaagg agtaaaaagt actttttttt ctaaaaaaat
     7141 gtaattaagt aaaagtaaaa gtattgattt ttaattgtac tcaagtaaag taaaaatccc
     7201 caaaaataat acttaagtac agtaatcaag taaaattact caagtacttt acacctctgg
     7261 ttcttgaccc cctaccttca gcaagcccag cagatccact agttctagag cggccgccac
     7321 cgcggtggag ctccagcttt tgttcccttt agtgagggtt aattgcgcgc ttggcgtaat
     7381 catggtcata gctgtttcct gtgtgaaatt gttatccgct cacaattcca cacaacatac
     7441 gagccggaag cataaagtgt aaagcctggg gtgcctaatg agtgagctaa ctcacattaa
     7501 ttgcgttgcg ctcactgccc gctttccagt cgggaaacct gtcgtgccag ctgcattaat
     7561 gaatcggcca acgcgcgggg agaggcggtt tgcgtattgg gcgctcttcc gcttcctcgc
     7621 tcactgactc gctgcgctcg gtcgttcggc tgcggcgagc ggtatcagct cactcaaagg
     7681 cggtaatacg gttatccaca gaatcagggg ataacgcagg aaagaacatg tgagcaaaag
     7741 gccagcaaaa ggccaggaac cgtaaaaagg ccgcgttgct ggcgtttttc cataggctcc
     7801 gcccccctga cgagcatcac aaaaatcgac gctcaagtca gaggtggcga aacccgacag
     7861 gactataaag ataccaggcg tttccccctg gaagctccct cgtgcgctct cctgttccga
     7921 ccctgccgct taccggatac ctgtccgcct ttctcccttc gggaagcgtg gcgctttctc
     7981 atagctcacg ctgtaggtat ctcagttcgg tgtaggtcgt tcgctccaag ctgggctgtg
     8041 tgcacgaacc ccccgttcag cccgaccgct gcgccttatc cggtaactat cgtcttgagt
     8101 ccaacccggt aagacacgac ttatcgccac tggcagcagc cactggtaac aggattagca
     8161 gagcgaggta tgtaggcggt gctacagagt tcttgaagtg gtggcctaac tacggctaca
     8221 ctagaaggac agtatttggt atctgcgctc tgctgaagcc agttaccttc ggaaaaagag
     8281 ttggtagctc ttgatccggc aaacaaacca ccgctggtag cggtggtttt tttgtttgca
     8341 agcagcagat tacgcgcaga aaaaaaggat ctcaagaaga tcctttgatc ttttctacgg
     8401 ggtctgacgc tcagtggaac gaaaactcac gttaagggat tttggtcatg agattatcaa
     8461 aaaggatctt cacctagatc cttttaaatt aaaaatgaag ttttaaatca atctaaagta
     8521 tatatgagta aacttggtct gacagttacc aatgcttaat cagtgaggca cctatctcag
     8581 cgatctgtct atttcgttca tccatagttg cctgactccc cgtcgtgtag ataactacga
     8641 tacgggaggg cttaccatct ggccccagtg ctgcaatgat accgcgagac ccacgctcac
     8701 cggctccaga tttatcagca ataaaccagc cagccggaag ggccgagcgc agaagtggtc
     8761 ctgcaacttt atccgcctcc atccagtcta ttaattgttg ccgggaagct agagtaagta
     8821 gttcgccagt taatagtttg cgcaacgttg ttgccattgc tacaggcatc gtggtgtcac
     8881 gctcgtcgtt tggtatggct tcattcagct ccggttccca acgatcaagg cgagttacat
     8941 gatcccccat gttgtgcaaa aaagcggtta gctccttcgg tcctccgatc gttgtcagaa
     9001 gtaagttggc cgcagtgtta tcactcatgg ttatggcagc actgcataat tctcttactg
     9061 tcatgccatc cgtaagatgc ttttctgtga ctggtgagta ctcaaccaag tcattctgag
     9121 aatagtgtat gcggcgaccg agttgctctt gcccggcgtc aatacgggat aataccgcgc
     9181 cacatagcag aactttaaaa gtgctcatca ttggaaaacg ttcttcgggg cgaaaactct
     9241 caaggatctt accgctgttg agatccagtt cgatgtaacc cactcgtgca cccaactgat
     9301 cttcagcatc ttttactttc accagcgttt ctgggtgagc aaaaacagga aggcaaaatg
     9361 ccgcaaaaaa gggaataagg gcgacacgga aatgttgaat actcatactc ttcctttttc
     9421 aatattattg aagcatttat cagggttatt gtctcatgag cggatacata tttgaatgta
     9481 tttagaaaaa taaacaaata ggggttccgc gcacatttcc ccgaaaagtg
//
