Features (pLannotate 1.2.2; 21 found; start..end, strand, type, name):
      2..22      +  protein_bind   attB1: mutant version of attB; core recombination site for the Gateway® BP reaction BP Clonase™
     32..727     +  CDS            mKate2: mKate2 is a basic (constitutively fluorescent) red fluorescent protein published in 2009, derived from Entacmaea quadricolor. It is reported to be a rapidly-maturing monomer with moderate acid sensitivity.
    732..752     -  protein_bind   attB2: mutant version of attB; core recombination site for the Gateway® BP reaction BP Clonase™
    758..1339    +  CDS            RAB22A: RB22A_HUMAN - Also known as RAB22. Experimental evidence at protein level: Swiss-Prot protein existence level 1. Plays a role in endocytosis and intracellular protein transport. Mediates trafficking of TF from early endosomes to recycling endosomes (PubMed:16537905). Required for NGF-mediated endocytosis of NTRK1, and subsequent neurite outgrowth (PubMed:21849477). Binds GTP and GDP and has low GTPase activity. Alternates between a GTP-bound active form and a GDP-bound inactive form (PubMed:16537905). From Homo sapiens (Human).
   1343..1363    -  protein_bind   attB3: mutant version of attB; core recombination site for the Gateway® BP reaction BP Clonase™
   1367..1387    +  CDS            lacZα (fragment): LacZα fragment of β-galactosidase; lacZ fragment
   1403..1537    -  polyA_signal   SV40 poly(A) signal: SV40 polyadenylation signal
   1560..1643    -  CDS            large T antigen (fragment): large T antigen from SV40 (simian virus 40)
   2209..2249    -  misc_feature   MCS (fragment): pBluescript multiple cloning site
   2262..2280    -  promoter       T3 promoter: promoter for bacteriophage T3 RNA polymerase
   2325..2341    -  protein_bind   lac operator: The lac repressor binds to the lac operator to inhibit transcription in E. coli. This inhibition can be relieved by adding lactose or isopropyl-β-D-thiogalactopyranoside (IPTG). lac repressor encoded by lacI
   2349..2379    -  promoter       lac promoter: promoter for the E. coli lac operon
   2394..2415    -  protein_bind   CAP binding site: CAP binding activates transcription in the presence of cAMP. E. coli catabolite activator protein
   2428..2520    -  CDS            lacI (fragment): lac repressor; lacI; The lac repressor binds to the lac operator to inhibit transcription in E. coli. This inhibition can be relieved by adding lactose or isopropyl-β-D-thiogalactopyranoside (IPTG).
   2703..3291    -  rep_origin     ori: high-copy-number ColE1/pMB1/pBR322/pUC origin of replication
   3462..4322    -  CDS            AmpR: β-lactamase; bla; confers resistance to ampicillin, carbenicillin, and related antibiotics
   4323..4427    -  promoter       AmpR promoter: bla
   4453..4674    -  rep_origin     M13 ori (fragment): M13 bacteriophage origin of replication; arrow indicates direction of (+) strand synthesis
   4674..4961    +  CDS            tyr (fragment): TYRO_ORYLA - Also known as tyro. Experimental evidence at transcript level: Swiss-Prot protein existence level 2. This is a copper-containing oxidase that functions in the formation of pigments such as melanins and other polyphenolic compounds. From Oryzias latipes (Japanese rice fish) (Japanese killifish).
   5543..5563    +  protein_bind   attB4: mutant version of attB; core recombination site for the Gateway® BP reaction BP Clonase™
   6464..6480    -  promoter       copia promoter (fragment): strong promoter from the Drosophila transposable element copia (Sinclair et al., 1986)
>Addgene plasmid #109611 | actc1b-mKate2-rab22a | addgene full sequence | sequence record 221216 | Addgene NGS Result
GCAAGTTTGTACAAAAAAGCAGGCTGCCACCATGGTGAGCGAGCTGATTAAGGAGAACATGCACATGAAG
CTGTACATGGAGGGCACCGTGAACAACCACCACTTCAAGTGCACATCCGAGGGCGAAGGCAAGCCCTACG
AGGGCACCCAGACCATGAGAATCAAGGCGGTCGAGGGCGGCCCTCTCCCCTTCGCCTTCGACATCCTGGC
TACCAGCTTCATGTACGGCAGCAAAACCTTCATCAACCACACCCAGGGCATCCCCGACTTCTTTAAGCAG
TCCTTCCCCGAGGGCTTCACATGGGAGAGAGTCACCACATACGAAGACGGGGGCGTGCTGACCGCTACCC
AGGACACCAGCCTCCAGGACGGCTGCCTCATCTACAACGTCAAGATCAGAGGGGTGAACTTCCCATCCAA
CGGCCCTGTGATGCAGAAGAAAACACTCGGCTGGGAGGCCTCCACCGAGACCCTGTACCCCGCTGACGGC
GGCCTGGAAGGCAGAGCCGACATGGCCCTGAAGCTCGTGGGCGGGGGCCACCTGATCTGCAACTTGAAGA
CCACATACAGATCCAAGAAACCCGCTAAGAACCTCAAGATGCCCGGCGTCTACTATGTGGACAGAAGACT
GGAAAGAATCAAGGAGGCCGACAAAGAGACCTACGTCGAGCAGCACGAGGTGGCTGTGGCCAGATACTGC
GACCTCCCTAGCAAACTGGGGCACAGAGACCCAGCTTTCTTGTACAAAGTGGCTACGCTAAGAGAGCTGA
AAGTATGCCTTCTTGGGGACACAGGAGTTGGAAAGTCAAGCATTGTGTGTAGATTTGTGGAGGATAGTTT
TGATCCAAACATAAATCCAACAATTGGAGCATCGTTTATGACAAAGACTGTGCAATACCAAAACGAGCTT
CACAAATTCCTCATCTGGGACACAGCAGGACAAGAAAGGTTTCGTGCTCTGGCTCCGATGTACTACAGAG
GCTCTGCTGCGGCCATCATCGTCTATGACATCACTAAAGAGGAATCATTCCAGACATTGAAGAACTGGGT
GAAGGAGCTTCGCCAGCACGGACCACCCAACATAGTGGTGGCTATCGCTGGCAACAAGTGCGATCTCTCC
GATGCCAGAGAGGTATCAGAGAAGGACGCCAAAGACTACGCTGACTCTATTCATGCTATATTTATCGAAA
CCAGTGCCAAAAATGCCATTAACATCAATGAGGTCTTCACACAGATAAGTGAAAGGATCCCGGTTTTAGA
TGCGGAGGGCGGGTCTGCAGTCAAGGGTTTTAAACTCCGTCGCCAACCATCAGTATCGACCAGAGAACGC
ACTTGCTGCTGACAACTTTATTATACATAGTTGATAATTCACTGGCCGTCGTTTTACGGTACCATCGATG
ATGATCCAGACATGATAAGATACATTGATGAGTTTGGACAAACCACAACTAGAATGCAGTGAAAAAAATG
CTTTATTTGTGAAATTTGTGATGCTATTGCTTTATTTGTAACCATTATAAGCTGCAATAAACAAGTTAAC
AACAACAATTGCATTCATTTTATGTTTCAGGTTCAGGGGGAGGTGTGGGAGGTTTTTTAAAGCAAGTAAA
ACCTCTACAAATGTGGTATGGCTGATTATGATCCTCTAGATCAGATCTGCGAAGATACGGCCACGGGTGC
TCTTGATCCTGTGGCTGATTTTGGACTGTGCTGCTCGCAGCTGCTGATGAATCACATACTTCCTCCATTT
TCTTCCACTGATTGACTGTTATAATTTCCCTAATTTCCAGGTCAAGGTGCTGTGCATTGTGGTAATAGAT
GTGACATGACGTCACTTCCAAAGGACCAATGAACATGTCTGACCAATTTCATATAATGTGAAAACGATTT
TCATAGGCAGAATAAATAACATTTAAATTAAACTGGGCATCAGCGCAATTCAATTGGTTTGGTAATAGCA
AGGGAAAATAGAATGAAGTGATCTCCAAAAAATAAGTACTTTTTGACTGTAAATAAAATTGTAAGGAGTA
AAAAGTACTTTTTTTTCTAAAAAAATGTAATTAAGTAAAAGTAAAAGTATTGATTTTTAATTGTACTCAA
GTAAAGTAAAAATCCCCAAAAATAATACTTAAGTACAGTAATCAAGTAAAATTACTCAAGTACTTTACAC
CTCTGGTTCTTGACCCCCTACCTTCAGCAAGCCCAGCAGATCCACTAGTTCTAGAGCGGCCGCCACCGCG
GTGGAGCTCCAGCTTTTGTTCCCTTTAGTGAGGGTTAATTGCGCGCTTGGCGTAATCATGGTCATAGCTG
TTTCCTGTGTGAAATTGTTATCCGCTCACAATTCCACACAACATACGAGCCGGAAGCATAAAGTGTAAAG
CCTGGGGTGCCTAATGAGTGAGCTAACTCACATTAATTGCGTTGCGCTCACTGCCCGCTTTCCAGTCGGG
AAACCTGTCGTGCCAGCTGCATTAATGAATCGGCCAACGCGCGGGGAGAGGCGGTTTGCGTATTGGGCGC
TCTTCCGCTTCCTCGCTCACTGACTCGCTGCGCTCGGTCGTTCGGCTGCGGCGAGCGGTATCAGCTCACT
CAAAGGCGGTAATACGGTTATCCACAGAATCAGGGGATAACGCAGGAAAGAACATGTGAGCAAAAGGCCA
GCAAAAGGCCAGGAACCGTAAAAAGGCCGCGTTGCTGGCGTTTTTCCATAGGCTCCGCCCCCCTGACGAG
CATCACAAAAATCGACGCTCAAGTCAGAGGTGGCGAAACCCGACAGGACTATAAAGATACCAGGCGTTTC
CCCCTGGAAGCTCCCTCGTGCGCTCTCCTGTTCCGACCCTGCCGCTTACCGGATACCTGTCCGCCTTTCT
CCCTTCGGGAAGCGTGGCGCTTTCTCATAGCTCACGCTGTAGGTATCTCAGTTCGGTGTAGGTCGTTCGC
TCCAAGCTGGGCTGTGTGCACGAACCCCCCGTTCAGCCCGACCGCTGCGCCTTATCCGGTAACTATCGTC
TTGAGTCCAACCCGGTAAGACACGACTTATCGCCACTGGCAGCAGCCACTGGTAACAGGATTAGCAGAGC
GAGGTATGTAGGCGGTGCTACAGAGTTCTTGAAGTGGTGGCCTAACTACGGCTACACTAGAAGAACAGTA
TTTGGTATCTGCGCTCTGCTGAAGCCAGTTACCTTCGGAAAAAGAGTTGGTAGCTCTTGATCCGGCAAAC
AAACCACCGCTGGTAGCGGTGGTTTTTTTGTTTGCAAGCAGCAGATTACGCGCAGAAAAAAAGGATCTCA
AGAAGATCCTTTGATCTTTTCTACGGGGTCTGACGCTCAGTGGAACGAAAACTCACGTTAAGGCATTTTG
GTCATGAGATTATCAAAAAGGATCTTCACCTAGATCCTTTTAAATTAAAAATGAAGTTTTAAATCAATCT
AAAGTATATATGAGTAAACTTGGTCTGACAGTTACCAATGCTTAATCAGTGAGGCACCTATCTCAGCGAT
CTGTCTATTTCGTTCATCCATAGTTGCCTGACTCCCCGTCGTGTAGATAACTACGATACGGGAGGGCTTA
CCATCTGGCCCCAGTGCTGCAATGATACCGCGAGACCCACGCTCACCGGCTCCAGATTTATCAGCAATAA
ACCAGCCAGCCGGAAGGGCCGAGCGCAGAAGTGGTCCTGCAACTTTATCCGCCTCCATCCAGTCTATTAA
TTGTTGCCGGGAAGCTAGAGTAAGTAGTTCGCCAGTTAATAGTTTGCGCAACGTTGTTGCCATTGCTACA
GGCATCGTGGTGTCACGCTCGTCGTTTGGTATGGCTTCATTCAGCTCCGGTTCCCAACGATCAAGGCGAG
TTACATGATCCCCCATGTTGTGCAAAAAAGCGGTTAGCTCCTTCGGTCCTCCGATCGTTGTCAGAAGTAA
GTTGGCCGCAGTGTTATCACTCATGGTTATGGCAGCACTGCATAATTCTCTTACTGTCATGCCATCCGTA
AGATGCTTTTCTGTGACTGGTGAGTACTCAACCAAGTCATTCTGAGAATAGTGTATGCGGCGACCGAGTT
GCTCTTGCCCGGCGTCAATACGGGATAATACCGCGCCACATAGCAGAACTTTAAAAGTGCTCATCATTGG
AAAACGTTCTTCGGGGCGAAAACTCTCAAGGATCTTACCGCTGTTGAGATCCAGTTCGATGTAACCCACT
CGTGCACCCAACTGATCTTCAGCATCTTTTACTTTCACCAGCGTTTCTGGGTGAGCAAAAACAGGAAGGC
AAAATGCCGCAAAAAAGGGAATAAGGGCGACACGGAAATGTTGAATACTCATACTCTTCCTTTTTCAATA
TTATTGAAGCATTTATCAGGGTTATTGTCTCATGAGCGGATACATATTTGAATGTATTTAGAAAAATAAA
CAAATAGGGGTTCCGCGCACATTTCCCCGAAAAGTGCCACCTAAATTGTAAGCGTTAATATTTTGTTAAA
ATTCGCGTTAAATTTTTGTTAAATCAGCTCATTTTTTAACCAATAGGCCGAAATCGGCAAAATCCCTTAT
AAATCAAAAGAATAGACCGAGATAGGGTTGAGTGTTGTTCCAGTTTGGAACAAGAGTCCACTATTAAAGA
ACGTGGACTCCAACGTCAAAGGGCGAAAAACCGTCTATCAGGGCGATGGCCCACGCTGGCTAAGAACTCA
TCAGCCTCCCCGGTCCATCTACCCACGTACCAATGCACCAATTGGCCACAATGACGGCTACTACATGGTG
CCATTCCTTCCTCTTTATAGGAATGGAGACTACCTCCTGTCCAACAATGCTCTTGGATACGAGTACGCCT
ACCTGTTGGACCCAGGTCATTGCACAACACCAGAAATGCCCTCTGATCTGCAAAAGACGTGAATATCTGT
TCAGACACCCATATCCACTCTGTTCCACACAGGTCAGAGGTTTGTCCAGGAGTTCTTGACAGAGGTGTAA
AAAGTACTCAAAAATTTTACTCAAGTGAAAGTACAAGTACTTAGGGAAAATTTTACTCAATTAAAAGTAA
AAGTATCTGGCTAGAATCTTACTTGAGTAAAAGTAAAAAAGTACTCCATTAAAATTGTACTTGAGTATTA
AGGAAGTAAAAGTAAAAGCAAGAAAGAAAACTAGAGATTCTTGTTTAAGCTTTTAATCTCAAAAAACATT
AAATGAAATGCATACAAGGTTTTATCCTGCTTTAGAACTGTTTGTATTTAATTATCAAACTATAAGACAG
ACAATCTAATGCCAGTACACGCTACTCAAAGTTGTAAAACCTCAGATTTAACTTCAGTAGAAGCTGATTC
TCAAAATTGTTAGTGTCAAGCCTAGCTCTTTTGGGGCTGAAAAGCAATCCTGCAGTGCTGAAAAGCCTCT
CACAGGCAGCCGATGCGGGAAGAGGTGTATTAGTCTTGATAGAGAGGCTGCAAATAGCAGGAAACGTGAG
CAGAGACTCCCTGGTGTCTGAAACACAGGCCAGATGGGCCCTCGAGCAGGAAACAGCTATGACCATGATT
ACGCCAAGCTATCAACTTTGTATAGAAAAGTTGGCACGCGCAGATTCCGTGTGGGCCTGGTAATATCTTA
CCATTTTAAGCTATTTTAAGATTAGGGAAAAAAATTAAATAAAACTACTTTAAAATTACTTTCCTTAAAA
AGCAACATATTTATTTAGTTTTTGTTTAACTGGCTCAAGATTGTAATATTTTACTTTTACATGTTTTTTT
AAGTACCTAAATGTGTTCAAAAGTAAAGTATGTTATTGTTTTTTTTTTTTAATGTTAGCTAAGCTTTAAA
TTGTAATATATTACTTTTAAAAGTGACTTTTTAAAAATGTAAATAAAAAAGTAACTATAAATGTGTAATG
CATGTTATTTCTGTGGGTTTTTAATTTTCATCTCAACTGGGCTTACAATTTTAACATAATAAAAATCAAA
TCAAATCAAATCAGGCCCTTATTTGTCACATACACTCTTGTATACTGAAATAAACTAAATGTTGAGAAAA
ATTTAAATACACCAAAATAACGCATACCTTTTTTGTAATTACCTAAGTAAAACATTTAGTTCCTTTTTTA
AGTGACTCAAGATTGTAATCTATTAATTGTAAAAGATAAAACTAGTGATCAATCTGACGTGCTTCTATGC
AGCCTGTGAGATTAATTGTGATGTTTAATTATTAAACAATTTAAATGGATCAAACATTTCACATGTGCTT
ATTGTGTCCAACAAAACCAGCAGAAGCACTTAAAAATATTGCATGACAACATGAGTTTTTAATGTAAATT
ATATATACTTCCTAAACGAAGTTAATCATATTTCTAAAATAATAATGTCATTGAAATATTTAAATAAATG
ATAAGCTTTAGTTGATTCAACATAAAATTGAAAGCAATAAGGACTTTTTTTTTTTACAGCGGTGAAGCAA
AAGCATGTAATAATCATATAATATAATAAATAAATAAATAAATAATGGCTCTTGGTGCAAATATGAACAC
TTTAAATAAATATAGAATAAATATGATCAATAAGTCATAACGATGTGTTTTATGTTGATTATAATTTAAA
CATGTTTCTAACGCAAGTTTTAAAAACTGTTTTAAAGTATTATTTTAAGTTATAAGATCAATTTGACTCA
ACATTTTGTAGTGAAAATATGTTGTGTAAAATTAATATAATATACACTATAAAAATGCAGGGTTCCACAC
AATACATTAATGTTGTCCCAACACAAATCGATTAAGTTAACAAATATATGTGGATTGAACATAAAAAATT
AAGTTGTCCCAATGAAATCTCAAGAATTGTGTTGTTTCAGCTCATTTTAAATAAGTAGTTTTAACAAGTA
AAAAATAACATATTTTTGAGTGTGTATATATATATATTACAAAATATAATAATATAAAATGTAAAAGATA
TAAACCATGCTACATATATTTAAGAGCTATTTTGCACATTACTTTTTTGCAAGCCATTTTAGTGTTTTTT
TTACAAATATATATTAGCTAAATATACAATATCTTAAATATACAATTAATCAGACATGCAATTAATGCAT
TTAACCTACATAAAAATACATGATCAACATATGTTTTATGCTGATTACAACTAAATCAAACGTAATGAAA
TTAATTTATAAAAGCGATTTAAATATGTCAATATTTTAAGTTAAAATCACTTGAAACCTACTATAAATGA
ACTTAAATTAAAAAAATCTCCTTTAATTCCAATGCAACAGTGTTGTTTTTTCAGCTGAGGACCCCCGGTG
CAGATGGTTGGCCCCCGGCCCGCTATTCTAAGGAAGCCTTTCTTAATTTTAGGGCGGCGCTGCATGCGCT
CAGATCAGATTCACGGGTGGAGAGGGTTATTTTCTCTTTTTTATTTTTTCTTGCCTGCTCATATTTGGGC
CTGTGTGAACCCCAGGCTCCGCCTCGGCCCCCAGGAGCCGCTCTTATTTAAAGGGGATCCTCGCCTTCAG
TCTTCGTCCCAGTGGAAGCATCAGTCTTGTGATAACAACTTGGTGAGTCCTACAGACCAGCGCTCGACTC
TAGGCTTTAAATGCATTGATTTCTCTGGATTAGCTACCGGGAGAGTTTTAACTTTGCTTATTAGTCTTGT
GCTCGAACTGCTAGGTTTAAAGAGTGTTTTCTCTAATGCATGCATGAAGCGACAGCTGAAAACCAGAAAT
AGAGCGTTTGTCCTCCTGTTAAACTCTAGCCTTTCTTTGGCATTTGTCAGTCCGAGTCTTCAGCTGCCGG
CAGGAGATTGGGTTTCAGTAACACTTGCTGAGCACAAACTACACGTGCTTTCTTCAGATTTAATTCATTA
TTAATCATTCTAGATTTAAATGATGTTCTTACTCATTGCTGATTATTTTAGCCTTGCGGAGCAGATTAAA
TGAGCACGTGTTTCATTAAGATTGATTTAAATATAATTAATATTTCACCACTGTAGTTTTAAAATTGCCT
TCTAAGTCATGGTTGATTTTTAATAGGTATCGGCTCTAATTAGATTACTATTTTGGTTTTTAAATGTTAT
TTCTATTTCATTTGTAGGCTCGTTTTTAATGTGATTTTATTAGATTCTAGTTTTAAAATCATCTCTTAGC
CTTAATGAGCAGACTGAATGAACATGTTTCATTAAGATTAACTTCATTATAATGAATTATTTAATCATTC
TAGTGGGTTATAAATCAGCTCTATTTAAATTAATTGTCGTGTTTATTTCTATTTAATTTTTGATTATTTT
TTCAGGGTCGTTTTTATGTGATTTTTTCCCGTTTCTAATTTTAAACTAATTGTTTGATTTTTATATGATT
CGACTCTTTTTAAATGAATTGTTTTGCTTTTTTTATTGAGCATATATATATTATACAATTTCAATCAACA
ATTGTTGTGCTTTTTAAATGTTGTTTCTATTTCATTTCTAGGGTCGATTTTATTCGATTCTAGTTTTAAA
ATCGTGATTTTTAACTTCTAACCTTACTGAGCAGACTGAATGAACATGTTTCATCAAGATTAACTTCATT
ATAGTTAATTATTGAATCGTGCTAGTGGTTTATAAATCAGCTCTATTTAAATTAATCATCATCATTATTT
CTATTTAATTTTTATTATTTCTTTAGGATTATTTTTATGTGATTTTTTTCACGTTCTAGTTTTAAACTCA
ATGCTCATTACTGCTCACCCTTGCTGAGCAGTCTTTCGTTAAGATTAAATTAATTAATAACCATTCTAGT
TTTAAAACAGTGTCTTAAGGCATAGCTGATATTTTACAAGTTTACTATTTAATATATCTCCTTTCTTTTT
TTAGGGTCGATTTCATCTGATTTGATTAATTTTTATTATCTTCACTAAGCTTTTTGTTCTAGGTTTTATT
CTCAGTATTATTACTGTTATATTTGAACTGAATTTCTCCTCATAGTTTATTCATTTTATTTATTTATTTT
TTGTTTATTCGCTATTTTGTATTTTAGTTTTTAATTAGAAATTTTATTAGAATCGTTTTGAACTAGTTTT
TATGCACTCTAACATTAATATTAAATCATAACTATTATTTTTATTATAATTTATTTGTGTTTATCTTTTT
GTGTAGCTTTCATGTGTTTTTATTTTAGTTTTATTATGTTTGCATTGAATTTTTTGGACTAGTTTATATA
ACGATATACAGAAAAGCCATGACAACAAATGTTTTTATAATACCTATTAAGTATAAGCTAATCAGATTTC
CACTATTCTGTTCAAAGTTAACATTATTAGCCATTCTGATGGATCATTTGACATTTGTCATATGTCTTTA
TGAACACTGCTCTTTCAGATGCCACTTTTAAAGCTGTTTTTTACAGTAAATGAACGTTTATTATTATGAC
ATTATTTCCTAAGGCCTCTAGAGTACAGCAGGATGTGGCGTGTGCATTACCGTGTAATTATGCTGACTGT
AAATGTGCATTTATAGACTGTCAGCATGTCTGACTGTGCGCTGTTGTGATTGGTCCTGCACAGACCAAG
